>Addgene plasmid #250421 | pLexM-HsPQLC1(24-271)-TEV-GFP-His8 | addgene full sequence | sequence record 498996 | Addgene NGS Result
GTATATGAAACAGCCCCCTGCTGTCCATTCCTTATTCCATAGAAAAGCCTTGACTTGAGGTTAGATTTTT
TTTATATTTTGTTTTGTGTTATTTTTTTCTTTAACATCCCTAAAATTTTCCTTACATGTTTTACTAGCCA
GATTTTTCCTCCTCTCCTGACTACTCCCAGTCATAGCTGTCCCTCTTCTCTTATGGAGATCCCTCGACCT
GCAGCCCAAGCTTGGCGTAATCATGGTCATAGCTGTTTCCTGTGTGAAATTGTTATCCGCTCACAATTCC
ACACAACATACGAGCCGGAAGCATAAAGTGTAAAGCCTGGGGTGCCTAATGAGTGAGCTAACTCACATTA
ATTGCGTTGCGCTCACTGCCCGCTTTCCAGTCGGGAAACCTGTCGTGCCAGCGGATCGATCCGCTGCATT
AATGAATCGGCCAACGCGCGGGGAGAGGCGGTTTGCGTATTGGGCGCTCTTCCGCTTCCTCGCTCACTGA
CTCGCTGCGCTCGGTCGTTCGGCTGCGGCGAGCGGTATCAGCTCACTCAAAGGCGGTAATACGGTTATCC
ACAGAATCAGGGGATAACGCAGGAAAGAACATGTGAGCAAAAGGCCAGCAAAAGGCCAGGAACCGTAAAA
AGGCCGCGTTGCTGGCGTTTTTCCATAGGCTCCGCCCCCCTGACGAGCATCACAAAAATCGACGCTCAAG
TCAGAGGTGGCGAAACCCGACAGGACTATAAAGATACCAGGCGTTTCCCCCTGGAAGCTCCCTCGTGCGC
TCTCCTGTTCCGACCCTGCCGCTTACCGGATACCTGTCCGCCTTTCTCCCTTCGGGAAGCGTGGCGCTTT
CTCATAGCTCACGCTGTAGGTATCTCAGTTCGGTGTAGGTCGTTCGCTCCAAGCTGGGCTGTGTGCACGA
ACCCCCCGTTCAGCCCGACCGCTGCGCCTTATCCGGTAACTATCGTCTTGAGTCCAACCCGGTAAGACAC
GACTTATCGCCACTGGCAGCAGCCACTGGTAACAGGATTAGCAGAGCGAGGTATGTAGGCGGTGCTACAG
AGTTCTTGAAGTGGTGGCCTAACTACGGCTACACTAGAAGAACAGTATTTGGTATCTGCGCTCTGCTGAA
GCCAGTTACCTTCGGAAAAAGAGTTGGTAGCTCTTGATCCGGCAAACAAACCACCGCTGGTAGCGGTGGT
TTTTTTGTTTGCAAGCAGCAGATTACGCGCAGAAAAAAAGGATCTCAAGAAGATCCTTTGATCTTTTCTA
CGGGGTCTGACGCTCAGTGGAACGAAAACTCACGTTAAGGGATTTTGGTCATGAGATTATCAAAAAGGAT
CTTCACCTAGATCCTTTTAAATTAAAAATGAAGTTTTAAATCAATCTAAAGTATATATGAGTAAACTTGG
TCTGACAGTTACCAATGCTTAATCAGTGAGGCACCTATCTCAGCGATCTGTCTATTTCGTTCATCCATAG
TTGCCTGACTCCCCGTCGTGTAGATAACTACGATACGGGAGGGCTTACCATCTGGCCCCAGTGCTGCAAT
GATACCGCGAGACCCACGCTCACCGGCTCCAGATTTATCAGCAATAAACCAGCCAGCCGGAAGGGCCGAG
CGCAGAAGTGGTCCTGCAACTTTATCCGCCTCCATCCAGTCTATTAATTGTTGCCGGGAAGCTAGAGTAA
GTAGTTCGCCAGTTAATAGTTTGCGCAACGTTGTTGCCATTGCTACAGGCATCGTGGTGTCACGCTCGTC
GTTTGGTATGGCTTCATTCAGCTCCGGTTCCCAACGATCAAGGCGAGTTACATGATCCCCCATGTTGTGC
AAAAAAGCGGTTAGCTCCTTCGGTCCTCCGATCGTTGTCAGAAGTAAGTTGGCCGCAGTGTTATCACTCA
TGGTTATGGCAGCACTGCATAATTCTCTTACTGTCATGCCATCCGTAAGATGCTTTTCTGTGACTGGTGA
GTACTCAACCAAGTCATTCTGAGAATAGTGTATGCGGCGACCGAGTTGCTCTTGCCCGGCGTCAATACGG
GATAATACCGCGCCACATAGCAGAACTTTAAAAGTGCTCATCATTGGAAAACGTTCTTCGGGGCGAAAAC
TCTCAAGGATCTTACCGCTGTTGAGATCCAGTTCGATGTAACCCACTCGTGCACCCAACTGATCTTCAGC
ATCTTTTACTTTCACCAGCGTTTCTGGGTGAGCAAAAACAGGAAGGCAAAATGCCGCAAAAAAGGGAATA
AGGGCGACACGGAAATGTTGAATACTCATACTCTTCCTTTTTCAATATTATTGAAGCATTTATCAGGGTT
ATTGTCTCATGAGCGGATACATATTTGAATGTATTTAGAAAAATAAACAAATAGGGGTTCCGCGCACATT
TCCCCGAAAAGTGCCACCTGGGTCGACATTGATTATTGACTAGTTATTAATAGTAATCAATTACGGGGTC
ATTAGTTCATAGCCCATATATGGAGTTCCGCGTTACATAACTTACGGTAAATGGCCCGCCTGGCTGACCG
CCCAACGACCCCCGCCCATTGACGTCAATAATGACGTATGTTCCCATAGTAACGCCAATAGGGACTTTCC
ATTGACGTCAATGGGTGGAGTATTTACGGTAAACTGCCCACTTGGCAGTACATCAAGTGTATCATATGCC
AAGTACGCCCCCTATTGACGTCAATGACGGTAAATGGCCCGCCTGGCATTATGCCCAGTACATGACCTTA
TGGGACTTTCCTACTTGGCAGTACATCTACGTATTAGTCATCGCTATTACCATGGTCGAGGTGAGCCCCA
CGTTCTGCTTCACTCTCCCCATCTCCCCCCCCTCCCCACCCCCAATTTTGTATTTATTTATTTTTTAATT
ATTTTGTGCAGCGATGGGGGCGGGGGGGGGGGGGGGCGCGCGCCGGGCGGGGCGGGGGGGGGGGGGGGGG
GGGGGGGGGGGGGGGGGGGGGGGGGGGGGGGCGCCCAGGCGGGGGGGGGGGGGCGGAGGGTTCCTTTTTT
GGGGGGGGGGGGGGGGCGGCGGCCCTATAAAAAGCGAAGCGCGCGGCGGGCGGGAGTCGCTGCGCGCTGC
CTTCGCCCCGTGCCCCGCTCCGCCGCCGCCTCGCGCCGCCCGCCCCGGCTCTGACTGACCGCGTTACTCC
CACAGGTGAGCGGGCGGGACGGCCCTTCTCCTCCGGGCTGTAATTAGCGCTTGGTTTAATGACGGCTTGT
TTCTTTTCTGTGGCTGCGTGAAAGCCTTGAGGGGCTCCGGGAGGGCCCTTTGTGCGGGGGGAGCGGCTCG
GGGGGTGCGTGCGTGTGTGTGTGCGTGGGGAGCGCCGCGTGCGGCTCCGCGCTGCCCGGCGGCTGTGAGC
GCTGCGGGCGCGGCGCGGGGCTTTGTGCGCTCCGCAGTGTGCGCGAGGGGAGCGCGGCCGGGGGCGGTGC
CCCGCGGTGCGGGGGGGGCTGCGAGGGGAACAAAGGCTGCGTGCGGGGTGTGTGCGTGGGGGGGTGAGCA
GGGGGTGTGGGCGCGTCGGTCGGGCTGCAACCCCCCCTGCACCCCCCTCCCCGAGTTGCTGAGCACGGCC
CGGCTTCGGGTGCGGGGCTCCGTACGGGGCGTGGCGCGGGGCTCGCCGTGCCGGGCGGGGGGTGGCGGCA
GGTGGGGGTGCCGGGCGGGGCGGGGCCGCCTCGGGCCGGGGAGGGCTCGGGGGAGGGGCGCGGCGGCCCC
CGGAGCGCCGGCGGCTGTCGAGGCGCGGCGAGCCGCAGCCATTGCCTTTTATGGTAATCGTGCGAGAGGG
CGCAGGGACTTCCTTTGTCCCAAATCTGTGCGGAGCCGAAATCTGGGAGGCGCCGCCGCACCCCCTCTAG
CGGGCGCGGGGCGAAGCGGTGCGGCGCCGGCAGGAAGGAAATGGGCGGGGAGGGCCTTCGTGCGTCGCCG
CGCCGCCGTCCCCTTCTCCCTCTCCAGCCTCGGGGCTGTCCGCGGGGGGACGGCTGCCTTCGGGGGGGAC
GGGGCAGGGCGGGGTTCGGCTTCTGGCGTGTGACCGGCGGCTCTAGAGCCTCTGCTAACCATGTTCATGC
CTTCTTCTTTTTCCTACAGCTCCTGGGCAACGTGCTGGTTATTGTGCTGTCTCATCATTTTGGCAAAGAA
TTGCGGCCGTCTCAGGCCGAATTCAACGTTGGTACCGAGCTCGCCACCATGGCCATGGTTTTTGGCGGAG
TGGTGCCTTACGTGCCCCAGTACAGAGACATCAGACGGACCCAGAACGCCGACGGCTTTAGCACCTATGT
GTGCCTGGTGCTGCTGGTCGCCAACATCCTGCGGATCCTGTTTTGGTTCGGCCGCAGATTCGAGAGCCCT
CTGCTGTGGCAGAGCGCCATCATGATCCTGACCATGCTGCTGATGCTGAAGCTGTGCACCGAAGTGCGCG
TGGCCAATGAGCTGAACGCCAGAAGAAGAAGCTTCACAGCCGCCGACAGCAAGGACGAGGAAGTGAAAGT
CGCCCCTCGGAGAAGCTTCCTGGACTTCGATCCTCACCACTTCTGGCAGTGGTCCAGCTTTAGCGACTAC
GTGCAGTGCGTGCTGGCCTTTACTGGCGTGGCCGGCTACATCACCTACCTGAGCATTGACAGCGCCCTGT
TCGTGGAAACCCTGGGCTTTCTGGCCGTGCTGACAGAGGCTATGCTGGGAGTGCCTCAGCTGTACCGGAA
CCACAGACACCAGAGCACAGAGGGCATGAGCATCAAGATGGTGCTGATGTGGACAAGCGGCGACGCCTTC
AAGACCGCCTACTTCCTGCTTAAAGGCGCCCCTCTGCAGTTCAGCGTGTGTGGACTGCTGCAGGTCCTGG
TGGATCTGGCCATTCTCGGACAGGCCTACGCCTTCGCTAGACACCCTCAGAAACCTGCTCCTCACGCCGT
GCATCCTACCGGAACAAAAGCTCTGCTCGAGGGGGAAAATTTATATTTTCAAGGTCAATTTTCTAAAGGT
GAAGAATTATTCACTGGCGTTGTCCCAATTTTGGTTGAATTAGATGGTGATGTTAATGGTCACAAATTTT
CTGTCTCCGGTGAAGGTGAAGGTGACGCTACTTACGGTAAATTGACCTTAAAATTTATTTGTACTACTGG
TAAATTGCCAGTTCCATGGCCAACCTTAGTCACTACTTTCGGTTATGGTGTTCAATGTTTTGCGAGATAC
CCAGATCATATGAAACAACATGACTTTTTCAAGTCTGCCATGCCAGAAGGTTATGTTCAAGAAAGAACTA
TTTTTTTCAAAGATGACGGTAACTACAAGACCAGAGCTGAAGTCAAGTTTGAAGGTGATACCTTAGTTAA
TAGAATCGAATTAAAAGGTATTGATTTTAAAGAAGATGGTAACATTTTAGGTCACAAATTGGAATACAAC
TATAACTCTCACAATGTTTACATCATGGCTGACAAACAAAAGAATGGTATCAAAGTTAACTTCAAAATTA
GACACAACATTGAAGATGGTTCTGTTCAATTAGCTGACCATTATCAACAAAATACTCCAATTGGTGATGG
TCCAGTCTTGTTACCAGACAACCATTACTTATCCACTCAATCTGCCTTATCCAAAGATCCAAACGAAAAG
AGAGACCACATGGTCTTGTTAGAATTTGTTACTGCTGCTGGTATTACCCATGGTATGGATGAATTGTACA
AACACCACCACCATCACCATCATCATTAAGTCGAGACTAGTATCGCGATAATTCACTCCTCAGGTGCAGG
CTGCCTATCAGAAGGTGGTGGCTGGTGTGGCCAATGCCCTGGCTCACAAATACCACTGAGATCTTTTTCC
CTCTGCCAAAAATTATGGGGACATCATGAAGCCCCTTGAGCATCTGACTTCTGGCTAATAAAGGAAATTT
ATTTTCATTGCAATAGTGTGTTGGAATTTTTTGTGTCTCTCACTCGGAAGGACATATGGGAGGGCAAATC
ATTTAAAACATCAGAATGAGTATTTGGTTTAGAGTTTGGCAACATATGCCCATATGCTGGCTGCCATGAA
CAAAGGTTGGCTATAAAGAGGTCATCA
Features (pLannotate 1.2.2; 17 found; start..end, strand, type, name):
    260..276     -  protein_bind   lac operator: The lac repressor binds to the lac operator to inhibit transcription in E. coli. This inhibition can be relieved by adding lactose or isopropyl-β-D-thiogalactopyranoside (IPTG). lac repressor encoded by lacI
    284..314     -  promoter       lac promoter: promoter for the E. coli lac operon
    329..350     -  protein_bind   CAP binding site: CAP binding activates transcription in the presence of cAMP. E. coli catabolite activator protein
    366..467     -  CDS            lacI (fragment): LACI_ECOLI - Experimental evidence at protein level: Swiss-Prot protein existence level 1. Repressor of the lactose operon. Binds allolactose as an inducer. From Escherichia coli (strain K12).
    650..1238    -  rep_origin     ori: high-copy-number ColE1/pMB1/pBR322/pUC origin of replication
   1409..2269    -  CDS            AmpR: β-lactamase; bla; confers resistance to ampicillin, carbenicillin, and related antibiotics
   2270..2374    -  promoter       AmpR promoter: bla
   2405..2784    +  enhancer       CMV enhancer: human cytomegalovirus immediate early enhancer
   2786..2949    +  promoter       chicken β-actin promoter (fragment): No description available
   2950..2974    +  promoter       chicken β-actin promoter (fragment): No description available
   3025..3062    +  promoter       chicken β-actin promoter (fragment): contains a 21-bp deletion relative to the standard chicken β-actin promoter
   3063..4079    +  intron         chimeric intron: chimera between introns from chicken β-actin and rabbit β-globin
   4077..4154    +  CDS            HBB (fragment): HBB_LEPEU - Experimental evidence at protein level: Swiss-Prot protein existence level 1. Involved in oxygen transport from the lung to the various peripheral tissues. From Lepus europaeus (European hare).
   4173..4925    +  CDS            SLC66A2 (fragment): S66A2_HUMAN - Also known as PQLC1 Experimental evidence at protein level: Swiss-Prot protein existence level 1. From Homo sapiens (Human).
   4962..5672    +  CDS            GFPmut3: GFPmut3 is a basic (constitutively fluorescent) green fluorescent protein published in 1996, derived from Aequorea victoria. It is reported to be a very rapidly-maturing weak dimer.
   5722..5796    +  CDS            HBB (fragment): HBB_PONPY - Experimental evidence at transcript level: Swiss-Prot protein existence level 2. Involved in oxygen transport from the lung to the various peripheral tissues. From Pongo pygmaeus (Bornean orangutan).
   5867..5922    +  polyA_signal   β-globin poly(A) signal: rabbit β-globin polyadenylation signal (Gil and Proudfoot, 1987)
