[The description below was written by a language model from this plasmid's Addgene catalogue record and pLannotate feature annotations shown in this document.]
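Description:
pLexM-HsPQLC1(24-271)-TEV-GFP-His8 is a mammalian expression plasmid of about 6 kb built on the pLexM backbone. It is propagated in E. coli through a high-copy ColE1/pUC-type origin and selected with ampicillin via the β-lactamase gene and its own promoter. The annotated sequence also carries remnants of a lac promoter/operator region, a CAP binding site and a small lacI fragment. These are leftover cloning-vector sequence and have no stated role in expression.

The payload is human PQLC1 (now named SLC66A2), truncated at the N-terminus so that residues 1–23 are removed and a new start codon is added, leaving residues 24–271. It was inserted between SacI and XhoI sites. Transcription is driven by a CAG-type arrangement: the CMV immediate-early enhancer fused to the chicken β-actin promoter, followed by a chimeric chicken β-actin/rabbit β-globin intron that promotes splicing and efficient mRNA expression. The transcript ends at a rabbit β-globin polyadenylation signal. The short "HBB" fragments flagged on either side of the coding region most likely reflect β-globin-derived exon and untranslated sequence belonging to this cassette rather than separate coding elements.

The open reading frame continues from PQLC1 into a backbone-encoded C-terminal tag, recorded as a TEV protease cleavage site, GFP (annotated as the GFPmut3 variant) and an eight-histidine tag. The feature table itself annotates only the GFP portion. This layout lets expression and behaviour of the fusion be followed by fluorescence, allows capture by metal-affinity chromatography, and permits removal of the GFP-His8 module with TEV protease. The stated purpose is expression of the tagged, truncated protein in mammalian cells.
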