Addgene plasmid #250421: pLexM-HsPQLC1(24-271)-TEV-GFP-His8
Purpose: Expression of C-terminally TEV-GFP-His8 Tagged, N-Terminally Truncated (?1-23), HsPQLC1 in Mammalian Cells
Depositing lab: Simon Newstead. Depositing organization: University of Oxford.
Backbone
  Vector backbone: pLexM
  Backbone manufacturer: Edith Yvonne Jones (Addgene # 99844)
  Vector type: Mammalian Expression
Growth in bacteria
  Bacterial resistance: Ampicillin, 100 μg/mL
  Growth temperature: 37°C
  Growth strain: DH5alpha
  Copy number: High Copy
Gene/Insert
  Gene/Insert name: PQLC1
  Species: H. sapiens (human)
  Insert size (bp): 747
  Mutation: Δ1-23 (new Start codon added)
  Entrez Gene: SLC66A2 (a.k.a. PQLC1)
  Promoter: Chicken-beta-actin promoter/CMV Enhancer
  Tag / fusion protein: TEV-GFP-8xHis (C terminal on backbone)
  Cloning method: Restriction Enzyme; 5′ cloning site SacI (unknown if destroyed); 3′ cloning site XhoI (unknown if destroyed)
  Sequencing primers: 5′ GCTGGTTGTTGTGCTGTCTCATC; 3′ ATCACCATCTAATTCAACCAA
Terms and licenses: Academic/Nonprofit Terms; Industry Terms: Not Available to Industry
How to cite: pLexM-HsPQLC1(24-271)-TEV-GFP-His8 was a gift from Simon Newstead (Addgene plasmid # 250421 ; http://n2t.net/addgene:250421 ; RRID:Addgene_250421)
