>Addgene plasmid #250421 | pLexM-HsPQLC1(24-271)-TEV-GFP-His8 | depositor partial sequence | sequence record 494115 | Insert (Including Backbone Tags & Stop)
ATGGCCATGGTTTTTGGCGGAGTGGTGCCTTACGTGCCCCAGTACAGAGACATCAGACGGACCCAGAACG
CCGACGGCTTTAGCACCTATGTGTGCCTGGTGCTGCTGGTCGCCAACATCCTGCGGATCCTGTTTTGGTT
CGGCCGCAGATTCGAGAGCCCTCTGCTGTGGCAGAGCGCCATCATGATCCTGACCATGCTGCTGATGCTG
AAGCTGTGCACCGAAGTGCGCGTGGCCAATGAGCTGAACGCCAGAAGAAGAAGCTTCACAGCCGCCGACA
GCAAGGACGAGGAAGTGAAAGTCGCCCCTCGGAGAAGCTTCCTGGACTTCGATCCTCACCACTTCTGGCA
GTGGTCCAGCTTTAGCGACTACGTGCAGTGCGTGCTGGCCTTTACTGGCGTGGCCGGCTACATCACCTAC
CTGAGCATTGACAGCGCCCTGTTCGTGGAAACCCTGGGCTTTCTGGCCGTGCTGACAGAGGCTATGCTGG
GAGTGCCTCAGCTGTACCGGAACCACAGACACCAGAGCACAGAGGGCATGAGCATCAAGATGGTGCTGAT
GTGGACAAGCGGCGACGCCTTCAAGACCGCCTACTTCCTGCTTAAAGGCGCCCCTCTGCAGTTCAGCGTG
TGTGGACTGCTGCAGGTCCTGGTGGATCTGGCCATTCTCGGACAGGCCTACGCCTTCGCTAGACACCCTC
AGAAACCTGCTCCTCACGCCGTGCATCCTACCGGAACAAAAGCTCTGCTCGAGGGGGAAAATTTATATTT
TCAAGGTCAATTTTCTAAAGGTGAAGAATTATTCACTGGTGTTGTCCCAATTTTGGTTGAATTAGATGGT
GATGTTAATGGTCACAAATTTTCTGTCTCCGGTGAAGGTGAAGGTGATGCTACTTACGGTAAATTGACCT
TAAAATTTATTTGTACTACTGGTAAATTGCCAGTTCCATGGCCAACCTTAGTCACTACTTTCGGTTATGG
TGTTCAATGTTTTGCGAGATACCCAGATCATATGAAACAACATGACTTTTTCAAGTCTGCCATGCCAGAA
GGTTATGTTCAAGAAAGAACTATTTTTTTCAAAGATGACGGTAACTACAAGACCAGAGCTGAAGTCAAGT
TTGAAGGTGATACCTTAGTTAATAGAATCGAATTAAAAGGTATTGATTTTAAAGAAGATGGTAACATTTT
AGGTCACAAATTGGAATACAACTATAACTCTCACAATGTTTACATCATGGCTGACAAACAAAAGAATGGT
ATCAAAGTTAACTTCAAAATTAGACACAACATTGAAGATGGTTCTGTTCAATTAGCTGACCATTATCAAC
AAAATACTCCAATTGGTGATGGTCCAGTCTTGTTACCAGACAACCATTACTTATCCACTCAATCTGCCTT
ATCCAAAGATCCAAACGAAAAGAGAGACCACATGGTCTTGTTAGAATTTGTTACTGCTGCTGGTATTACC
CATGGTATGGATGAATTGTACAAACACCATCACCATCACCATCATCATTAA
